>Addgene plasmid #59725 | Human SOX17 sgRNA | depositor partial sequence | sequence record 97339 | sgRNA sequence
GCCCAGCCCGGCCATCACCG
