>Addgene plasmid #59725 | Human SOX17 sgRNA | addgene partial sequence | sequence record 99676 | hU6-F 5'-GAGGGCCTATTTCCCATGATT-3'
GAGAGATAATTGGAATTAATTTGACTGTAAACACAAAGATATTAGTACAAAATACGTGACGTAGAAAGTA
ATAATTTCTTGGGTAGTTTGCAGTTTTAAAATTATGTTTTAAAATGGACTATCATATGCTTACCGTAACT
TGAAAGTATTTCGATTTCTTGGCTTTATATATCTTGTGGAAAGGACGAAACACCGGCCCAGCCCGGCCAT
CACCGGTTTTAGAGCTAGAAATAGCAAGTTAAAATAAGGCTAGTCCGTTATCAACTTGAAAAAGTGGCAC
CGAGTCGGTGCTTTTTTGTTTTAGAGCTAGAAATAGCAAGTTAAAATAAGGCTAGTCCGTTTTTAGCGCG
TGCGCCAATTCTGCAGACAAATGGCTCTAGAGGTACCCGTTACATAACTTACGGTAAATGGCCCGCCTGG
CTGACCGCCCAACGACCCCCGCCCATTGACGTCAATAGTAACGCCAATAGGGACTTTCCATTGACGTCAA
TGGGTGGAGTATTTACGGTAAACTGCCCACTTGGCAGTACATCAAGTGTATCATATGCCAAGTACGCCCC
CTATTGACGTCAATGACGGTAAATGGCCCGCCTGGCATTGTGCCCAGTACATGACCTTATGGGACTTTCC
TACTTGGCAGTACATCTACGTATTAGTCATCGCTATTACCATGGTCGAGGTGAGCCCCACGTTCTGCTTC
ACTCTCCCCATCTCCC
