[The description below was written by a language model from this plasmid's Addgene catalogue record.]
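Description:
Human SOX17 sgRNA is a mammalian-expression CRISPR plasmid built on the px330 backbone, carrying a 20 bp guide sequence directed against the human SOX17 gene. The spacer was inserted by restriction cloning between the two BbsI sites of the backbone, both of which were destroyed in the process, as is usual for this type IIS oligo-cloning strategy. The plasmid is maintained in E. coli as a high-copy construct under ampicillin selection.

The record gives no feature table, so the regulatory elements are not itemised. px330 is generally known as an all-in-one vector in which a U6 RNA polymerase III promoter drives the guide fused to the sgRNA scaffold, while a separate cassette expresses humanised Streptococcus pyogenes Cas9 with nuclear localisation signals; those details come from general knowledge of the backbone rather than from this entry. No mammalian selection marker or fluorescent reporter is listed, and the exact position of the target site within SOX17 is not stated.

The stated purpose is to generate SOX17 knock-out mutant human cells. After delivery into cells, the guide would direct Cas9 to cut the SOX17 locus, and error-prone repair of the break can produce frameshifting insertions or deletions that disrupt the gene. The associated publication concerns the role of SOX17 as a specifier of human primordial germ cell fate, which indicates that the construct was used for loss-of-function analysis of this transcription factor in that developmental context.
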