Addgene plasmid #59725: Human SOX17 sgRNA
Purpose: Plasmid encoding sgRNA to generate SOX17 knock-out mutant human cells
Depositing lab: Jacob Hanna. Depositing organization: Weizmann Institute of Science. Publication: SOX17 is a critical specifier of human primordial germ cell fate. Irie N, Weinberger L, Tang WW, Kobayashi T, Viukov S, Manor YS, Dietmann S, Hanna JH, Surani MA. Cell. 2015 Jan 15;160(1-2):253-68. doi: 10.1016/j.cell.2014.12.013. Epub 2014 Dec 24. PubMed 25543152.
Backbone
  Vector backbone: px330
  Backbone manufacturer: Feng Zhang
  Vector type: Mammalian Expression, CRISPR
Growth in bacteria
  Bacterial resistance: Ampicillin, 100 μg/mL
  Growth temperature: 37°C
  Growth strain: DH5alpha
  Copy number: High Copy
Gene/Insert
  Gene/Insert name: hSox17 sgRNA
  Species: H. sapiens (human)
  Insert size (bp): 20
  Cloning method: Restriction Enzyme; 5′ cloning site BbsI (destroyed during cloning); 3′ cloning site BbsI (destroyed during cloning)
  Sequencing primers: 5′ TGGCCTTTTGCTCACATGTG
Terms and licenses: Academic/Nonprofit Terms; Industry Terms: Not Available to Industry
How to cite: Human SOX17 sgRNA was a gift from Jacob Hanna (Addgene plasmid # 59725 ; http://n2t.net/addgene:59725 ; RRID:Addgene_59725)
